Addgene plasmid #26313: pcDNA3.2/V5 hsa-mir-214
Depositing lab: David Bartel. Depositing organization: Whitehead Institute for Biomedical Research. Publication: Mammalian microRNAs: experimental evaluation of novel and previously annotated genes. Chiang HR, Schoenfeld LW, Ruby JG, Auyeung VC, Spies N, Baek D, Johnston WK, Russ C, Luo S, Babiarz JE, Blelloch R, Schroth GP, Nusbaum C, Bartel DP. Genes Dev. 2010 May 15. 24(10):992-1009. 10.1101/gad.1884710 PubMed 20413612.
Backbone
  Vector backbone: pcDNA3.2/V5-DEST
  Backbone manufacturer: Invitrogen
  Backbone size w/o insert (bp): 7711
  Vector type: Mammalian Expression
  Selectable markers: Neomycin (select with G418)
Growth in bacteria
  Bacterial resistance: Ampicillin, 100 μg/mL
  Growth temperature: 37°C
  Growth strain: DH5alpha
  Copy number: Unknown
Gene/Insert
  Gene/Insert name: hsa-mir-214 (alt names: mir 214; mir-214)
  Species: H. sapiens (human)
  Insert size (bp): 359
  Entrez Gene: MIR214 (a.k.a. MIRN214, miRNA214, mir-214)
  Cloning method: Gateway Cloning
  Sequencing primers: 5′ CMV-F; 3′ V5 reverse (5′-ACCGAGGAGAGGGTTAGGGAT-3′ )
Terms and licenses: Academic/Nonprofit Terms; Industry Terms: Not Available to Industry
Depositor comments: pre-miRNA hairpins and the surrounding regions were amplified from human genomic DNA using Pfu Polymerase and primers with Gateway (Invitrogen)- compatible ends designed to anneal about 100 nt upstream of and downstream from the miRNA hairpins. PCR products were inserted into Gateway vector pDONR221 and subsequently into pcDNA3.2/V5-DEST.
How to cite: pcDNA3.2/V5 hsa-mir-214 was a gift from David Bartel (Addgene plasmid # 26313 ; http://n2t.net/addgene:26313 ; RRID:Addgene_26313)
