[The description below was written by a language model from this plasmid's Addgene catalogue record.]
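Description:
pcDNA3.2/V5 hsa-mir-214 is a mammalian expression plasmid for producing the human microRNA miR-214 from its genomic context. It is built on the commercial Gateway destination vector pcDNA3.2/V5-DEST (Invitrogen), listed at 7711 bp without insert. It is propagated in E. coli under ampicillin selection and carries a neomycin resistance marker, so transfected mammalian cells can be selected with G418. The record gives no feature table and lists the copy number as unknown. The use of a CMV forward sequencing primer fits the CMV promoter that drives expression in pcDNA3-series vectors, and the V5 reverse primer reflects the V5 epitope sequence downstream of the recombination site in this backbone.

The insert is a 359 bp fragment of human genomic DNA containing the MIR214 pre-miRNA hairpin with about 100 nt of native flanking sequence on each side. It was PCR-amplified with Gateway-compatible ends, recombined first into the entry vector pDONR221, and then transferred into the destination vector. Including the flanking sequence lets the transcript resemble a primary miRNA, so the cell's own Drosha and Dicer machinery can process it into the mature miRNA. Because the insert is a noncoding RNA, the backbone's V5 tag has no function here.

The associated publication evaluated novel and previously annotated mammalian microRNA genes experimentally. This suggests the construct was made to overexpress the hairpin in cultured cells and test whether it is authentically processed. It could also serve for general miR-214 gain-of-function experiments, by transient transfection or after G418 selection.
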