>Addgene plasmid #26313 | pcDNA3.2/V5 hsa-mir-214 | depositor partial sequence | sequence record 12397 | Author sequence
TCCATGTTAGCACATTTGGAACAAATGTATAAATGTACTTTCTGAATAAAGTCAAAAGTCTAACTTGTTT
TTAGTTCCATAATGTTTTAATGTTTAATTATATTGTGTATTTTTCTCCCTTTCCCCTTACTCTCCAAAAT
CACCAAATCTGGAAAACAGGCTGATTGTATCTGTCTATGAGCAAAGGAAACCTGAAGGAACCAAGGGCCT
GGCTGGACAGAGTTGTCATGTGTCTGCCTGTCTACACTTGCTGTGCAGAACATCCGCTCACCTGTACAGC
AGGCACAGACAGGCAGTCACATGACAACCCAGCCTGAATGACAACCAGCCATTGAAAGAAAGCAGCCCTC
ACACCATAG
