>Addgene plasmid #26313 | pcDNA3.2/V5 hsa-mir-214 | addgene partial sequence | sequence record 32464 | 26313 with CMV-F
AGCGACTCTCTGGCTACTGAGAACCCACTGGCTTACTGGCTTATCGAAATTAATACGACTCACTATAGGG
AGACCCAAGCTGGCTAGTTAAGCTATCAACAAGTTTGTACAAAAAAGCAGGCTCATATGTCCATGTTAGC
ACATTTGGAACAAATGTATAAATGTACTTTCTGAATAAAGTCAAAAGTCTAACTTGTTTTTAGTTCCATA
ATGTTTTAATGTTTAATTATATTGTGTATTTTTCTCCCTTTCCCCTTACTCTCCAAAATCACCAAATCTG
GAAAACAGGCTGATTGTATCTGTCTATGAGCAAAGGAAACCTGAAGGAACCAAGGGCCTGGCTGGACAGA
GTTGTCATGTGTCTGCCTGTCTACACTTGCTGTGCAGAACATCCGCTCACCTGTACAGCAGGCACAGACA
GGCAGTCACATGACAACCCAGCCTGAATGACAACCAGCCATTGAAAGAAAGCAGCCCTCACACCATAGAA
GCTTACCCAGCTTTCTTGTACAAAGTGGTTGATCTAGAGGGCCCGCGGTTCGAAGGTAAGCCTATCCCTA
ACCCTCTCCTCGGTCTCGATTCTACGCGTACCGGTTAGTAATGAGTTTAAACGGGGGAGGCTAACTGAAA
CACGGAAGGAGACAATACCGGAAGGAACCCGCGCTATGACGGCAATAAAAAGACAGAATAAAACGCACGG
GTGTTGGGTCGTTTGTTCATAAACGCGGGGTTCGGTCCCAGGGCTGGCACTCTGTCGATACCCCACCGAG
ACCCCATTGGGGCCAATACGCCCGCGTTTCTTCCTTTTCCCCACCCCACCCCCCAAGTTCGGGTGAAGGC
CCAGGGCTCGCAGCCAACGTCGGGGCGGCAGGGCCCTGCCATA
